Addgene plasmid #114957: AT3G46370 N8_pECIA2
Purpose: Bait vector AT3G46370 N8_pECIA2 should be used with prey vector AT3G46370 N8_pECIA14.
Depositing lab: Youssef Belkhadir. Depositing organization: Gregor Mendel Institute of Molecular Plant Biology. Publication: An extracellular network of Arabidopsis leucine-rich repeat receptor kinases. Smakowska-Luzan E, Mott GA, Parys K, Stegmann M, Howton TC, Layeghifard M, Neuhold J, Lehner A, Kong J, Grunwald K, Weinberger N, Satbhai SB, Mayer D, Busch W, Madalinski M, Stolt-Bergner P, Provart NJ, Mukhtar MS, Zipfel C, Desveaux D, Guttman DS, Belkhadir Y. Nature. 2018 Jan 18;553(7688):342-346. doi: 10.1038/nature25184. Epub 2018 Jan 10. PubMed 29320478.
Backbone
  Vector backbone: pECIA2
  Backbone manufacturer: Chris Garcia (Addgene plasmid # 47032)
  Vector type: Insect Expression
Growth in bacteria
  Bacterial resistance: Ampicillin, 100 μg/mL
  Growth temperature: 37°C
  Growth strain: DH5alpha
  Copy number: High Copy
Gene/Insert
  Gene/Insert name: AT3G46370
  Species: A. thaliana (mustard weed)
  Entrez Gene: AT3G46370 (a.k.a. AT3G46370)
  Promoter: Metallothionein (Copper-Inducible)
  Tag / fusion protein: Fc, V5 and hexahistidine tags (C terminal on backbone)
  Cloning method: Ligation Independent Cloning
Terms and licenses: Academic/Nonprofit Terms; Industry Terms: Not Available to Industry
Depositor comments: Plasmid for secreted expression in Drosophila cell culture by induction via CuSO4. Insert is an extracellular domain of indicated LRR-RK, C-terminally tagged with Fc, V5 and hexahistidine tags. Insert Protein Sequence: MRNCYNLSVHKETKYLIRVTSNYGNYDGRNEPPRFDLYLGPNFWVTIDLGKHVNGDTWKEIIHIPKSNSLDVCLIKTGTTTPIISTLELRSLPKYSYNAISGSLKSTLRAFLSESTEVIRYPNDFYDRMWVPHFETEWKQISTNLKVNSSNGYLLPQDVLMTAAIPVNTSARLSFTENLEFPHDELYLYFHFSEVQVLQANQSREFSILWNGMVIYPDFIPDYLGAATVYNPSPSLCEVGKCLLELERTQKSTLPPLLNAIEVFTVMNFPQSETNDDDVIAITKIKDTHRLNRTSWQGDPCVPQLFSWAGLSCIDTNVSTPPRIISLNLSSSGLTGNIATGIQNLTKLQKLDLSNNNLTGVVPEFLANMKSLLFIDLRKNKLNGSIPKTLLDRKKKGLQLFVDGDDDKGDDNKCLSGSCVPKMK
How to cite: AT3G46370 N8_pECIA2 was a gift from Youssef Belkhadir (Addgene plasmid # 114957 ; http://n2t.net/addgene:114957 ; RRID:Addgene_114957)
