[The description below was written by a language model from this plasmid's Addgene catalogue record and pLannotate feature annotations shown in this document.]
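Description:
AT3G46370 N8_pECIA2 is an insect-cell expression plasmid built on the pECIA2 backbone, designed for secreted production of the extracellular domain of an Arabidopsis thaliana leucine-rich repeat receptor kinase (locus AT3G46370) in Drosophila cell culture. In E. coli the 5.5 kb plasmid is maintained at high copy through a ColE1/pUC-type origin and selected with ampicillin via the β-lactamase gene. Remnants of pUC-style cloning elements (lac promoter and operator, lacZα, lacI, rop and bom fragments) are backbone leftovers with no role in expression.

The expression cassette is driven by the Drosophila metallothionein promoter, which is induced by adding copper sulfate to the culture. Downstream, a Drosophila BiP signal sequence directs the fusion protein into the secretory pathway, followed in frame by the AT3G46370 ectodomain, which was inserted by ligation-independent cloning. The ectodomain is fused at its C terminus to a human IgG1 heavy-chain constant (Fc) fragment, a V5 epitope tag and, according to the catalogue entry, a hexahistidine tag; the His tag is not annotated separately in the feature table. An SV40 polyadenylation signal annotated after the cassette presumably terminates the transcript. No marker for selection in insect cells is annotated.

The record designates this as the "bait" vector in a pairwise extracellular interaction assay, to be used with the corresponding pECIA14 "prey" vector carrying the same ectodomain. The Fc portion typically allows the secreted bait to be captured or purified, and the V5 and His tags allow detection or purification. It belongs to a collection made to map interactions among Arabidopsis LRR receptor kinase extracellular domains.
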