Features (pLannotate 1.2.2; 18 found; start..end, strand, type, name):
     23..449     +  promoter       MT promoter: Drosophila metallothionein promoter
    467..520     +  sig_peptide    BiP signal sequence: Drosophila BiP signal sequence
    518..1804    +  CDS            Y3463_ARATH (fragment): Experimental evidence at protein level: Swiss-Prot protein existence level 1. From Arabidopsis thaliana (Mouse-ear cress).
   1823..2503    +  CDS            IGHG1 (fragment): IGHG1_HUMAN - Experimental evidence at protein level: Swiss-Prot protein existence level 1. Constant region of immunoglobulin heavy chains. Immunoglobulins, also known as antibodies, are membrane-bound or secreted glycoproteins produced by B lymphocytes. In the recognition phase of humoral immunity, the membrane-bound immunoglobulins serve as receptors which, upon binding of a specific antigen, trigger the clonal expansion and differentiation of B lymphocytes into immunoglobulins- secreting plasma cells. Secreted immunoglobulins mediate the effector phase of humoral immunity, which results in
   2522..2563    +  CDS            V5 tag: epitope tag from simian virus 5
   2663..2797    -  polyA_signal   SV40 poly(A) signal: SV40 polyadenylation signal
   2820..2904    -  CDS            large T antigen (fragment): large T antigen from SV40 (simian virus 40)
   2904..2928    +  misc_feature   MCS (fragment): pUC18/19 multiple cloning site
   2965..2981    -  protein_bind   lac operator: The lac repressor binds to the lac operator to inhibit transcription in E. coli. This inhibition can be relieved by adding lactose or isopropyl-β-D-thiogalactopyranoside (IPTG). lac repressor encoded by lacI
   2989..3019    -  promoter       lac promoter: promoter for the E. coli lac operon
   3034..3055    -  protein_bind   CAP binding site: CAP binding activates transcription in the presence of cAMP. E. coli catabolite activator protein
   3068..3160    -  CDS            lacI (fragment): lac repressor; lacI; The lac repressor binds to the lac operator to inhibit transcription in E. coli. This inhibition can be relieved by adding lactose or isopropyl-β-D-thiogalactopyranoside (IPTG).
   3343..3931    -  rep_origin     ori: high-copy-number ColE1/pMB1/pBR322/pUC origin of replication
   4102..4962    -  CDS            AmpR: β-lactamase; bla; confers resistance to ampicillin, carbenicillin, and related antibiotics
   4963..5067    -  promoter       AmpR promoter: bla
   5162..5197    +  CDS            rop (fragment): Rop protein, which maintains plasmids at low copy number; rop
   5299..5398    +  misc_feature   bom (fragment): basis of mobility region from pBR322
   5404..21      -  CDS            lacZα (fragment) (across the origin): LacZα fragment of β-galactosidase; lacZ fragment
>Addgene plasmid #114957 | AT3G46370 N8_pECIA2 | addgene full sequence | sequence record 296637 | Addgene NGS Result
GTAAAACGACGGCCAGTGAATTAATTCGTTGCAGGACAGGATGTGGTGCCCGATGTGACTAGCTCTTTGC
TGCAGGCCGTCCTATCCTCTGGTTCCGATAAGAGACCCAGAACTCCGGCCCCCCACCGCCCACCGCCACC
CCCATACATATGTGGTACGCAAGTAAGAGTGCCTGCGCATGCCCCATGTGCCCCACCAAGAGCTTTGCAT
CCCATACAAGTCCCCAAAGTGGAGAACCGAACCAATTCTTCGCGGGCAGAACAAAAGCTTCTGCACACGT
CTCCACTCGAATTTGGAGCCGGCCGGCGTGTGCAAAAGAGGTGAATCGAACGAAAGACCCGTGTGTAAAG
CCGCGTTTCCAAAATGTATAAAACCGAGAGCATCTGGCCAATGTGCATCAGTTGTGGTCAGCAGCAAAAT
CAAGTGAATCATCTCAGTGCAACTAAAGGGGGGATCCGATCTCAATATGAAGTTATGCATATTACTGGCC
GTCGTGGCCTTTGTTGGCCTCTCGCTCGGGATGCGAAACTGTTACAATCTTAGTGTGCATAAAGAAACAA
AGTATTTGATTAGGGTTACAAGTAACTATGGAAATTACGATGGTCGTAACGAACCTCCTAGATTTGATTT
GTACTTAGGCCCTAACTTCTGGGTAACAATAGATTTGGGGAAGCATGTAAATGGTGATACATGGAAGGAG
ATTATTCATATCCCAAAGTCAAACTCTCTAGATGTGTGTCTTATCAAAACAGGTACAACAACGCCAATTA
TATCGACCTTGGAACTAAGGTCTCTACCAAAGTATAGTTACAACGCAATATCAGGTTCTTTGAAGTCGAC
ACTGAGGGCATTCCTAAGCGAATCAACAGAAGTTATAAGGTACCCAAATGATTTCTACGATCGGATGTGG
GTTCCACATTTTGAGACGGAATGGAAGCAAATTTCTACCAATCTCAAAGTGAACAGCTCCAATGGTTATC
TTCTGCCACAGGATGTGCTCATGACCGCCGCAATACCTGTGAATACTAGTGCACGATTGAGTTTTACCGA
GAATCTTGAGTTCCCTCATGATGAACTTTACCTGTACTTCCACTTCTCTGAGGTCCAAGTCTTACAGGCC
AACCAGAGTAGAGAGTTCAGCATTTTGTGGAACGGAATGGTTATTTACCCAGATTTTATCCCTGACTATC
TTGGTGCCGCCACTGTGTACAACCCGTCACCATCTCTTTGTGAAGTAGGGAAATGCTTATTAGAGCTTGA
AAGAACTCAGAAATCAACTCTCCCGCCTCTCCTTAACGCCATTGAAGTTTTCACAGTGATGAATTTTCCA
CAGTCTGAGACAAACGATGATGATGTAATTGCTATAACAAAGATCAAAGACACACACAGATTGAATAGAA
CCTCCTGGCAAGGAGATCCATGCGTCCCTCAACTGTTTTCGTGGGCCGGTCTAAGTTGCATTGACACGAA
TGTATCTACCCCACCAAGAATCATTTCCCTAAACTTGTCTTCAAGTGGGTTAACAGGAAACATAGCAACT
GGAATTCAAAATCTGACCAAACTGCAAAAGCTGGACTTGTCAAATAACAATTTGACAGGAGTAGTGCCCG
AATTTCTAGCTAACATGAAATCGTTGCTGTTCATAGACTTGAGGAAGAACAAACTGAATGGTTCAATACC
AAAGACTCTACTTGATAGAAAAAAGAAAGGACTACAATTATTTGTTGATGGCGATGATGATAAGGGCGAT
GATAATAAGTGTTTATCCGGTTCATGTGTCCCAAAAATGAAACTGGAGGTGCTGTTCCAGGGACCAGGGA
GCGACAAAACTCACACATGCCCACCGTGCCCAGCACCTGAACTCCTGGGGGGACCGTCAGTCTTCCTCTT
CCCCCCAAAACCCAAGGACACCCTCATGATCTCCCGGACCCCTGAGGTCACATGCGTGGTGGTGGACGTG
AGCCACGAAGACCCTGAGGTCAAGTTCAACTGGTACGTGGACGGCGTGGAGGTGCATAATGCCAAGACAA
AGCCGCGGGAGGAGCAGTACAACAGCACGTACCGTGTGGTCAGCGTCCTCACCGTCCTGCACCAGGACTG
GCTGAATGGCAAGGAGTACAAGTGCAAGGTCTCCAACAAAGCCCTCCCAGCCCCCATCGAGAAAACCATC
TCCAAAGCCAAAGGGCAGCCCCGAGAACCACAGGTGTACACCCTGCCCCCATCCCGGGAGGAGATGACCA
AGAACCAGGTCAGCCTGACCTGCCTGGTCAAAGGCTTCTATCCCAGCGACATCGCCGTGGAGTGGGAGAG
CAATGGGCAGCCGGAGAACAACTACAAGACCACGCCTCCCGTGCTGGACTCCGACGGCTCCTTCTTCCTC
TACAGCAAGCTCACCGTGGACAAGAGCAGGTGGCAGCAGGGGAACGTCTTCTCATGCTCCGTGATGCATG
AGGGTCTGCACAACCACTACACGCAGAAGAGCCTCTCCCTGTCTCCGGGTAAATCTAGAGGGCCCTTCGA
AGGTAAGCCTATCCCTAACCCTCTCCTCGGTCTCGATTCTACGCGTACCGGTCATCATCACCATCACCAT
TGAGTTTAAACCCGCTGATCAGCCTCGACTGTGCCTTCTAAGGCCTGAGCTCGCTGATCAGCCTCGATCG
AGGATCCAGACATGATAAGATACATTGATGAGTTTGGACAAACCACAACTAGAATGCAGTGAAAAAAATG
CTTTATTTGTGAAATTTGTGATGCTATTGCTTTATTTGTAACCATTATAAGCTGCAATAAACAAGTTAAC
AACAACAATTGCATTCATTTTATGTTTCAGGTTCAGGGGGAGGTGTGGGAGGTTTTTTAAAGCAAGTAAA
ACCTCTACAAATGTGGTATGGCTGATTATGATCAGTCGACCTGCAGGCATGCAAGCTTGGCGTAATCATG
GTCATAGCTGTTTCCTGTGTGAAATTGTTATCCGCTCACAATTCCACACAACATACGAGCCGGAAGCATA
AAGTGTAAAGCCTGGGGTGCCTAATGAGTGAGCTAACTCACATTAATTGCGTTGCGCTCACTGCCCGCTT
TCCAGTCGGGAAACCTGTCGTGCCAGCTGCATTAATGAATCGGCCAACGCGCGGGGAGAGGCGGTTTGCG
TATTGGGCGCTCTTCCGCTTCCTCGCTCACTGACTCGCTGCGCTCGGTCGTTCGGCTGCGGCGAGCGGTA
TCAGCTCACTCAAAGGCGGTAATACGGTTATCCACAGAATCAGGGGATAACGCAGGAAAGAACATGTGAG
CAAAAGGCCAGCAAAAGGCCAGGAACCGTAAAAAGGCCGCGTTGCTGGCGTTTTTCCATAGGCTCCGCCC
CCCTGACGAGCATCACAAAAATCGACGCTCAAGTCAGAGGTGGCGAAACCCGACAGGACTATAAAGATAC
CAGGCGTTTCCCCCTGGAAGCTCCCTCGTGCGCTCTCCTGTTCCGACCCTGCCGCTTACCGGATACCTGT
CCGCCTTTCTCCCTTCGGGAAGCGTGGCGCTTTCTCATAGCTCACGCTGTAGGTATCTCAGTTCGGTGTA
GGTCGTTCGCTCCAAGCTGGGCTGTGTGCACGAACCCCCCGTTCAGCCCGACCGCTGCGCCTTATCCGGT
AACTATCGTCTTGAGTCCAACCCGGTAAGACACGACTTATCGCCACTGGCAGCAGCCACTGGTAACAGGA
TTAGCAGAGCGAGGTATGTAGGCGGTGCTACAGAGTTCTTGAAGTGGTGGCCTAACTACGGCTACACTAG
AAGAACAGTATTTGGTATCTGCGCTCTGCTGAAGCCAGTTACCTTCGGAAAAAGAGTTGGTAGCTCTTGA
TCCGGCAAACAAACCACCGCTGGTAGCGGTGGTTTTTTTGTTTGCAAGCAGCAGATTACGCGCAGAAAAA
AAGGATCTCAAGAAGATCCTTTGATCTTTTCTACGGGGTCTGACGCTCAGTGGAACGAAAACTCACGTTA
AGGGATTTTGGTCATGAGATTATCAAAAAGGATCTTCACCTAGATCCTTTTAAATTAAAAATGAAGTTTT
AAATCAATCTAAAGTATATATGAGTAAACTTGGTCTGACAGTTACCAATGCTTAATCAGTGAGGCACCTA
TCTCAGCGATCTGTCTATTTCGTTCATCCATAGTTGCCTGACTCCCCGTCGTGTAGATAACTACGATACG
GGAGGGCTTACCATCTGGCCCCAGTGCTGCAATGATACCGCGAGACCCACGCTCACCGGCTCCAGATTTA
TCAGCAATAAACCAGCCAGCCGGAAGGGCCGAGCGCAGAAGTGGTCCTGCAACTTTATCCGCCTCCATCC
AGTCTATTAATTGTTGCCGGGAAGCTAGAGTAAGTAGTTCGCCAGTTAATAGTTTGCGCAACGTTGTTGC
CATTGCTACAGGCATCGTGGTGTCACGCTCGTCGTTTGGTATGGCTTCATTCAGCTCCGGTTCCCAACGA
TCAAGGCGAGTTACATGATCCCCCATGTTGTGCAAAAAAGCGGTTAGCTCCTTCGGTCCTCCGATCGTTG
TCAGAAGTAAGTTGGCCGCAGTGTTATCACTCATGGTTATGGCAGCACTGCATAATTCTCTTACTGTCAT
GCCATCCGTAAGATGCTTTTCTGTGACTGGTGAGTACTCAACCAAGTCATTCTGAGAATAGTGTATGCGG
CGACCGAGTTGCTCTTGCCCGGCGTCAATACGGGATAATACCGCGCCACATAGCAGAACTTTAAAAGTGC
TCATCATTGGAAAACGTTCTTCGGGGCGAAAACTCTCAAGGATCTTACCGCTGTTGAGATCCAGTTCGAT
GTAACCCACTCGTGCACCCAACTGATCTTCAGCATCTTTTACTTTCACCAGCGTTTCTGGGTGAGCAAAA
ACAGGAAGGCAAAATGCCGCAAAAAAGGGAATAAGGGCGACACGGAAATGTTGAATACTCATACTCTTCC
TTTTTCAATATTATTGAAGCATTTATCAGGGTTATTGTCTCATGAGCGGATACATATTTGAATGTATTTA
GAAAAATAAACAAATAGGGGTTCCGCGCACATTTCCCCGAAAAGTGCCACCTGACGTCTAAGAAACCATT
ATTATCATGACATTAACCTATAAAAATAGGCGTATCACGAGGCCCTTTCGTCTCGCGCGTTTCGGTGATG
ACGGTGAAAACCTCTGACACATGCAGCTCCCGGAGACGGTCACAGCTTGTCTGTAAGCGGATGCCGGGAG
CAGACAAGCCCGTCAGGGCGCGTCAGCGGGTGTTGGCGGGTGTCGGGGCTGGCTTAACTATGCGGCATCA
GAGCAGATTGTACTGAGAGTGCACCATATGCGGTGTGAAATACCGCACAGATGCGTAAGGAGAAAATACC
GCATCAGGCGCCATTCGCCATTCAGGCTGCGCAACTGTTGGGAAGGGCGATCGGTGCGGGCCTCTTCGCT
ATTACGCCAGCTGGCGAAAGGGGGATGTGCTGCAAGGCGATTAAGTTGGGTAACGCCAGGGTTTTCCCAG
TCACGACGTT
